>Addgene plasmid #137004 | CMV-mCherry-KIX-mCherry | addgene full sequence | sequence record 272046 | Addgene NGS Result
TAGTTATTAATAGTAATCAATTACGGGGTCATTAGTTCATAGCCCATATATGGAGTTCCGCGTTACATAA
CTTACGGTAAATGGCCCGCCTGGCTGACCGCCCAACGACCCCCGCCCATTGACGTCAATAATGACGTATG
TTCCCATAGTAACGCCAATAGGGACTTTCCATTGACGTCAATGGGTGGAGTATTTACGGTAAACTGCCCA
CTTGGCAGTACATCAAGTGTATCATATGCCAAGTACGCCCCCTATTGACGTCAATGACGGTAAATGGCCC
GCCTGGCATTATGCCCAGTACATGACCTTATGGGACTTTCCTACTTGGCAGTACATCTACGTATTAGTCA
TCGCTATTACCATGGTGATGCGGTTTTGGCAGTACATCAATGGGCGTGGATAGCGGTTTGACTCACGGGG
ATTTCCAAGTCTCCACCCCATTGACGTCAATGGGAGTTTGTTTTGGCACCAAAATCAACGGGACTTTCCA
AAATGTCGTAACAACTCCGCCCCATTGACGCAAATGGGCGGTAGGCGTGTACGGTGGGAGGTCTATATAA
GCAGAGCTGGTTTAGTGAACCGTCAGATCCGCTAGCGCTACCGGTCGCCACCATGGTGAGCAAGGGCGAG
GAGGACAACATGGCCATCATCAAGGAGTTCATGCGCTTCAAGGTGCACATGGAGGGCTCCGTGAACGGCC
ACGAGTTCGAGATCGAGGGCGAGGGCGAGGGCCGCCCCTACGAGGGCACCCAGACCGCCAAGCTGAAGGT
GACCAAGGGCGGCCCCCTGCCCTTCGCCTGGGACATCCTGTCCCCTCAGTTCATGTACGGCTCCAAGGCC
TACGTGAAGCACCCCGCCGACATCCCCGACTACTTGAAGCTGTCCTTCCCCGAGGGCTTCAAGTGGGAGC
GCGTGATGAACTTCGAGGACGGCGGCGTGGTGACCGTGACCCAGGACTCCTCCCTGCAGGACGGCGAGTT
CATCTACAAGGTGAAGCTGCGCGGCACCAACTTCCCCTCCGACGGCCCCGTAATGCAGAAGAAGACCATG
GGCTGGGAGGCCTCCTCCGAGCGGATGTACCCCGAGGACGGCGCCCTGAAGGGCGAGATCAAGCAGAGGC
TGAAGCTGAAGGACGGCGGCCACTACGACGCCGAGGTCAAGACCACCTACAAGGCCAAGAAGCCCGTGCA
GCTGCCCGGCGCCTACAACGTCAACATCAAGCTGGACATCACCTCCCACAACGAGGACTACACCATCGTG
GAACAGTACGAGCGCGCCGAGGGCCGCCACTCCACCGGCGGCATGGACGAGCTGTACAAGTCCGGACTCA
GATCTCGAGCTCAAGCTTCGAATTGGCATGAACATGTGACTCAGGACCTACGGAGTCATCTAGTCCATAA
ACTCGTTCAAGCCATCTTCCCAACTCCAGACCCTGCAGCTCTGAAAGATCGCCGCATGGAGAACCTGGTT
GCCTATGCTAAGAAAGTGGAGGGAGACATGTATGAGTCTGCTAATAGCAGGGATGAATACTATCATTTAT
TAGCAGAGAAAATCTATAAAATACAAAAATCTGCAGTCGACGGTACCGCGGGCCCGGGATCCGGAATGGT
GAGCAAGGGCGAGGAGGACAACATGGCCATCATCAAGGAGTTCATGCGCTTCAAGGTGCACATGGAGGGC
TCCGTGAACGGCCACGAGTTCGAGATCGAGGGCGAGGGCGAGGGCCGCCCCTACGAGGGCACCCAGACCG
CCAAGCTGAAGGTGACCAAGGGCGGCCCCCTGCCCTTCGCCTGGGACATCCTGTCCCCTCAGTTCATGTA
CGGCTCCAAGGCCTACGTGAAGCACCCCGCCGACATCCCCGACTACTTGAAGCTGTCCTTCCCCGAGGGC
TTCAAGTGGGAGCGCGTGATGAACTTCGAGGACGGCGGCGTGGTGACCGTGACCCAGGACTCCTCCCTGC
AGGACGGCGAGTTCATCTACAAGGTGAAGCTGCGCGGCACCAACTTCCCCTCCGACGGCCCCGTAATGCA
GAAGAAGACCATGGGCTGGGAGGCCTCCTCCGAGCGGATGTACCCCGAGGACGGCGCCCTGAAGGGCGAG
ATCAAGCAGAGGCTGAAGCTGAAGGACGGCGGCCACTACGACGCCGAGGTCAAGACCACCTACAAGGCCA
AGAAGCCCGTGCAGCTGCCCGGCGCCTACAACGTCAACATCAAGCTGGACATCACCTCCCACAACGAGGA
CTACACCATCGTGGAACAGTACGAGCGCGCCGAGGGCCGCCACTCCACCGGCGGCATGGACGAGCTGTAC
AAGTAAGCGGCCGCGACTCTAGATCAAAGCTTCTGATCATAATCAGCCATACCACATTTGTAGAGGTTTT
ACTTGCTTTAAAAAACCTCCCACACCTCCCCCTGAACCTGAAACATAAAATGAATGCAATTGTTGTTGTT
AACTTGTTTATTGCAGCTTATAATGGTTACAAATAAAGCAATAGCATCACAAATTTCACAAATAAAGCAT
TTTTTTCACTGCATTCTAGTTGTGGTTTGTCCAAACTCATCAATGTATCTTAACGCGTAAATTGTAAGCG
TTAATATTTTGTTAAAATTCGCGTTAAATTTTTGTTAAATCAGCTCATTTTTTAACCAATAGGCCGAAAT
CGGCAAAATCCCTTATAAATCAAAAGAATAGACCGAGATAGGGT
[37 nt withheld, positions 2705-2741]
AAAGAACGTGGACTCCAACGTCAAAGG
[49 nt withheld, positions 2769-2817]
T
[91 nt withheld, positions 2819-2909]
G
[124 nt withheld, positions 2911-3034]
CAGGTGGCACTTTTCGGGGAAATGTGCGCGGAACCCCTATTTGTTTATTTTTCTAAATACATTCAAATAT
GTATCCGCTCATGAGACAATAACCCTGATAAATGCTTCAATAATATTGAAAAAGGAAGAGTCCTGAGGCG
GAAAGAACCAGCTGTGGAATGTGTGTCAGTTAGGGTGTGGAAAGTCCCCAGGCTCCCCAGCAGGCAGAAG
TATGCAAAGCATGCATCTCAATTAGTCAGCAACCAGGTGTGGAAAGTCCCCAGGCTCCCCAGCAGGCAGA
AGTATGCAAAGCATGCATCTCAATTAGTCAGCAACCATAGTCCCGCCCCTAACTCCGCCCATCCCGCCCC
TAACTCCGCCCAGTTCCGCCCATTCTCCGCCCCATGGCTGACTAATTTTTTTTATTTATGCAGAGGCCGA
GGCCGCCTCGGCCTCTGAGCTATTCCAGAAGTAGTGAGGAGGCTTTTTTGGAGGCCTAGGCTTTTGCAAA
GATCGATCAAGAGACAGGATGAGGATCGTTTCGCATGATTGAACAAGATGGATTGCACGCAGGTTCTCCG
GCCGCTTGGGTGGAGAGGCTATTCGGCTATGACTGGGCACAACAGACAATCGGCTGCTCTGATGCCGCCG
TGTTCCGGCTGTCAGCGCAGGGGCGCCCGGTTCTTTTTGTCAAGACCGACCTGTCCGGTGCCCTGAATGA
ACTGCAAGACGAGGCAGCGCGGCTATCGTGGCTGGCCACGACGGGCGTTCCTTGCGCAGCTGTGCTCGAC
GTTGTCACTGAAGCGGGAAGGGACTGGCTGCTATTGGGCGAAGTGCCGGGGCAGGATCTCCTGTCATCTC
ACCTTGCTCCTGCCGAGAAAGTATCCATCATGGCTGATGCAATGCGGCGGCTGCATACGCTTGATCCGGC
TACCTGCCCATTCGACCACCAAGCGAAACATCGCATCGAGCGAGCACGTACTCGGATGGAAGCCGGTCTT
GTCGATCAGGATGATCTGGACGAAGAGCATCAGGGGCTCGCGCCAGCCGAACTGTTCGCCAGGCTCAAGG
CGAGCATGCCCGACGGCGAGGATCTCGTCGTGACCCATGGCGATGCCTGCTTGCCGAATATCATGGTGGA
AAATGGCCGCTTTTCTGGATTCATCGACTGTGGCCGGCTGGGTGTGGCGGACCGCTATCAGGACATAGCG
TTGGCTACCCGTGATATTGCTGAAGAGCTTGGCGGCGAATGGGCTGACCGCTTCCTCGTGCTTTACGGTA
TCGCCGCTCCCGATTCGCAGCGCATCGCCTTCTATCGCCTTCTTGACGAGTTCTTCTGAGCGGGACTCTG
GGGTTCGAAATGACCGACCAAGCGACGCCCAACCTGCCATCACGAGATTTCGATTCCACCGCCGCCTTCT
ATGAAAGGTTGGGCTTCGGAATCGTTTTCCGGGACGCCGGCTGGATGATCCTCCAGCGCGGGGATCTCAT
GCTGGAGTTCTTCGCCCACCCTAGGGGGAGGCTAACTGAAACACGGAAGGAGACAATACCGGAAGGAACC
CGCGCTATGACGGCAATAAAAAGACAGAATAAAACGCACGGTGTTGGGTCGTTTGTTCATAAACGCGGGG
TTCGGTCCCAGGGCTGGCACTCTGTCGATACCCCACCGAGACCCCATTGGGGCCAATACGCCCGCGTTTC
TTCCTTTTCCCCACCCCACCCCCCAAGTTCGGGTGAAGGCCCAGGGCTCGCAGCCAACGTCGGGGCGGCA
GGCCCTGCCATAGCCTCAGGTTACTCATATATACTTTAGATTGATTTAAAACTTCATTTTTAATTTAAAA
GGATCTAGGTGAAGATCCTTTTTGATAATCTCATGACCAAAATCCCTTAACGTGAGTTTTCGTTCCACTG
AGCGTCAGACCCCGTAGAAAAGATCAAAGGATCTTCTTGAGATCCTTTTTTTCTGCGCGTAATCTGCTGC
TTGCAAACAAAAAAACCACCGCTACCAGCGGTGGTTTGTTTGCCGGATCAAGAGCTACCAACTCTTTTTC
CGAAGGTAACTGGCTTCAGCAGAGCGCAGATACCAAATACTGTTCTTCTAGTGTAGCCGTAGTTAGGCCA
CCACTTCAAGAACTCTGTAGCACCGCCTACATACCTCGCTCTGCTAATCCTGTTACCAGTGGCTGCTGCC
AGTGGCGATAAGTCGTGTCTTACCGGGTTGGACTCAAGACGATAGTTACCGGATAAGGCGCAGCGGTCGG
GCTGAACGGGGGGTTCGTGCACACAGCCCAGCTTGGAGCGAACGACCTACACCGAACTGAGATACCTACA
GCGTGAGCTATGAGAAAGCGCCACGCTTCCCGAAGGGAGAAAGGCGGACAGGTATCCGGTAAGCGGCAGG
GTCGGAACAGGAGAGCGCACGAGGGAGCTTCCAGGGGGAAACGCCTGGTATCTTTATAGTCCTGTCGGGT
TTCGCCACCTCTGACTTGAGCGTCGATTTTTGTGATGCTCGTCAGGGGGGCGGAGCCTATGGAAAAACGC
CAGCAACGCGGCCTTTTTACGGTTCCTGGCCTTTTGCTGGCCTTTTGCTCACATGTTCTTTCCTGCGTTA
TCCCCTGATTCTGTGGATAACCGTATTACCGCCATGCAT
Features (pLannotate 1.2.2; 16 found; start..end, strand, type, name):
     61..364     +  enhancer       CMV enhancer: human cytomegalovirus immediate early enhancer
    365..568     +  promoter       CMV promoter: human cytomegalovirus (CMV) immediate early promoter
    613..1320    +  CDS            mCherry: mCherry is a basic (constitutively fluorescent) red fluorescent protein published in 2004, derived from Discosoma sp.. It is reported to be a very rapidly-maturing monomer with low acid sensitivity.
   1321..1354    +  misc_feature   MCS (fragment): multiple cloning site
   1570..1602    +  misc_feature   MCS (fragment): multiple cloning site
   1606..2313    +  CDS            mCherry: mCherry is a basic (constitutively fluorescent) red fluorescent protein published in 2004, derived from Discosoma sp.. It is reported to be a very rapidly-maturing monomer with low acid sensitivity.
   2344..2428    +  CDS            large T antigen (fragment): large T antigen from SV40 (simian virus 40)
   2451..2572    +  polyA_signal   SV40 poly(A) signal: SV40 polyadenylation signal
   2606..3034    -  rep_origin     f1 ori (sequence partly withheld): f1 bacteriophage origin of replication; arrow indicates direction of (+) strand synthesis
   3061..3165    +  promoter       AmpR promoter: bla
   3167..3524    +  promoter       SV40 promoter: SV40 enhancer and early promoter
   3559..4353    +  CDS            NeoR/KanR: aminoglycoside phosphotransferase from Tn5; aph(3')-II (or nptII); confers resistance to neomycin, kanamycin, and G418 (Geneticin®)
   4374..4526    +  CDS            ble (fragment): BLE_KLEPN - Experimental evidence at protein level: Swiss-Prot protein existence level 1. Binding protein with a strong affinity to the bleomycin family of antibiotics. Binds to CL990; an antimitotic-antibiotic compound. From Klebsiella pneumoniae.
   4585..4632    +  polyA_signal   HSV TK poly(A) signal: herpes simplex virus thymidine kinase polyadenylation signal (Cole and Stacy, 1985)
   4723..4739    -  polyA_signal   bGH poly(A) signal (fragment): bovine growth hormone polyadenylation signal
   4961..5549    +  rep_origin     ori: high-copy-number ColE1/pMB1/pBR322/pUC origin of replication
