[The description below was written by a language model from this plasmid's Addgene catalogue record and pLannotate feature annotations shown in this document.]
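Description:
CMV-mCherry-KIX-mCherry is a mammalian expression plasmid of about 5.7 kb built on the EGFP-C1 backbone, in which the original fluorescent protein region has been replaced by Gibson assembly with a tandem red-fluorescent fusion. The human cytomegalovirus immediate-early enhancer and promoter drive a single open reading frame consisting of mCherry, the KIX domain of rat CREB-binding protein (Crebbp, roughly 220 bp), and a second mCherry. The KIX segment itself is not annotated in the feature table, but it corresponds to the gap between the two residual multiple-cloning-site fragments that sit between the mCherry coding sequences. Transcription terminates at an SV40 polyadenylation signal; the short large T antigen fragment annotated just upstream of it most likely reflects SV40 sequence adjoining that signal.

The backbone carries a high-copy ColE1/pUC-type origin for propagation in E. coli and an f1 origin. A single NeoR/KanR (Tn5 aminoglycoside phosphotransferase) gene is placed behind both a bacterial bla promoter and the SV40 early promoter and is followed by the HSV TK poly(A) signal, so it gives kanamycin resistance in bacteria and can confer G418 resistance in mammalian cells. The small ble and bGH poly(A) fragments appear to be incidental annotation matches.

The record describes the construct as the mCherry-KIX acceptor for G-CREB, a sensor used to image CREB activity in neurons. KIX is the CBP domain that binds phosphorylated CREB, so this protein serves as the red acceptor partner to a separately expressed donor-tagged CREB component, which is not part of this plasmid. Flanking KIX with two mCherry copies presumably increases acceptor efficiency, although the record does not state this.
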