Addgene plasmid #137004: CMV-mCherry-KIX-mCherry
Purpose: mCherry-KIX acceptor for G-CREB
Depositing lab: Ryohei Yasuda. Depositing organization: Max Planck Florida Institute. Publication: In Vivo Imaging of the Coupling between Neuronal and CREB Activity in the Mouse Brain. Laviv T, Scholl B, Parra-Bueno P, Foote B, Zhang C, Yan L, Hayano Y, Chu J, Yasuda R. Neuron. 2019 Dec 17. pii: S0896-6273(19)31037-2. doi: 10.1016/j.neuron.2019.11.028. PubMed 31883788.
Backbone
  Vector backbone: EGFP-C1
  Backbone size w/o insert (bp): 4000
  Total vector size (bp): 5700
  Vector type: Mammalian Expression
Growth in bacteria
  Bacterial resistance: Kanamycin, 50 μg/mL
  Growth temperature: 37°C
  Growth strain: DH5alpha
  Copy number: High Copy
Gene/Insert
  Gene/Insert name: KIX domain
  Species: R. norvegicus (rat)
  Insert size (bp): 220
  GenBank ID: crebbp
  Entrez Gene: Crebbp (a.k.a. CBP, RSTS, RTS)
  Promoter: CMV
  Tag / fusion protein: mCherry (N terminal on insert); mCherry (C terminal on insert)
  Cloning method: Gibson Cloning
  Sequencing primers: 5′ CMV_For
Resource information
  A portion of this plasmid was derived from a plasmid made by: KIX domain was a gift from Oliver Griesbeck
Terms and licenses: Academic/Nonprofit Terms; Industry Terms: Not Available to Industry
How to cite: CMV-mCherry-KIX-mCherry was a gift from Ryohei Yasuda (Addgene plasmid # 137004 ; http://n2t.net/addgene:137004 ; RRID:Addgene_137004)
